Addgene plasmid #45934: EHD2-T72A-mEGFP
Purpose: dominant-negative EHD2 mutant
Depositing lab: Ari Helenius. Depositing organization: ETH Zurich (Swiss Federal Institute of Technology). Publication: Oligomers of the ATPase EHD2 confine caveolae to the plasma membrane through association with actin. Stoeber M, Stoeck IK, Hanni C, Bleck CK, Balistreri G, Helenius A. EMBO J. 2012 May 16;31(10):2350-64. doi: 10.1038/emboj.2012.98. Epub 2012 Apr 13. PubMed 22505029.
Backbone
  Vector backbone: pmEGFP-N-DEST
  Backbone manufacturer: Clontech/ custom-made
  Backbone size w/o insert (bp): 4745
  Total vector size (bp): 6374
  Vector type: Mammalian Expression
  Selectable markers: Neomycin (select with G418)
Growth in bacteria
  Bacterial resistance: Kanamycin, 50 μg/mL
  Growth temperature: 37°C
  Growth strain: DH5alpha
  Copy number: High Copy
Gene/Insert
  Gene/Insert name: Eps-15 homology domain-containing protein2 (alt name: EHD2)
  Species: H. sapiens (human)
  Insert size (bp): 1629
  Mutation: T 72 changed to A (T72A)
  GenBank ID: NM_014601.3
  Entrez Gene: EHD2 (a.k.a. PAST2)
  Promoter: CMV
  Tag / fusion protein: mEGFP (C terminal on insert)
  Cloning method: Gateway Cloning
  Sequencing primers: 5′ gttttcccagtcacgacgttgtaaaacgacggccagt; 3′ ccctatagtgagtcgtattacatggtcatagctgtttcctgg
Terms and licenses: Academic/Nonprofit Terms; Industry Terms: Not Available to Industry
How to cite: EHD2-T72A-mEGFP was a gift from Ari Helenius (Addgene plasmid # 45934 ; http://n2t.net/addgene:45934 ; RRID:Addgene_45934)
