[The description below was written by a language model from this plasmid's Addgene catalogue record and pLannotate feature annotations shown in this document.]
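Description:
EHD2-T72A-mEGFP is a 6,374 bp mammalian expression plasmid built on pmEGFP-N-DEST, a custom Gateway destination derivative of a Clontech N-terminal-fusion EGFP vector. It carries the 1,629 bp human EHD2 (Eps15 homology domain-containing protein 2, also called PAST2) coding sequence with a threonine-to-alanine substitution at residue 72. The human cytomegalovirus immediate-early enhancer and promoter drive transcription. The EHD2 open reading frame is flanked by attB1 and attB2 sites left by Gateway recombination and is followed by the fluorescent protein coding sequence. This produces EHD2 with monomeric EGFP fused to its C terminus. The annotation software labels this reporter simply as EGFP, while the catalogue entry specifies the monomeric variant. An SV40 polyadenylation signal terminates the transcript.

The plasmid is propagated in E. coli through a high-copy ColE1/pUC-type origin, and an f1 origin is also present. A single Tn5 aminoglycoside phosphotransferase gene (NeoR/KanR) serves both hosts. A bacterial bla-type promoter expresses it for kanamycin selection, and the SV40 enhancer/early promoter, paired with an HSV TK polyadenylation signal, expresses it for G418 selection of transfected mammalian cells. The short large T antigen, ble and bGH poly(A) fragments in the feature table are partial matches to backbone sequence and do not look like functional elements.

The record describes the T72A protein as a dominant-negative EHD2 mutant. EHD2 is an ATPase, and the associated publication concerns how its oligomers confine caveolae to the plasma membrane through association with actin. The plasmid therefore suits transient or stable expression in mammalian cells, where it can perturb EHD2 function while the mutant protein is followed by fluorescence microscopy.
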