Features (pLannotate 1.2.2; 17 found; start..end, strand, type, name):
     61..364     +  enhancer       CMV enhancer: human cytomegalovirus immediate early enhancer
    365..568     +  promoter       CMV promoter: human cytomegalovirus (CMV) immediate early promoter
    591..627     +  misc_feature   MCS (fragment): multiple cloning site
    629..646     +  protein_bind   attB1 (fragment): mutant version of attB; core recombination site for the Gateway® BP reaction BP Clonase™
    652..2280    +  CDS            EHD2: EHD2_HUMAN - Also known as PAST2 From Homo sapiens (Human).
   2283..2306    -  protein_bind   attB2: mutant version of attB; recombination site for the Gateway® BP reaction BP Clonase™
   2320..3039    +  CDS            EGFP: the original enhanced GFP (Yang et al., 1996) mammalian codon-optimized
   3056..3139    +  CDS            large T antigen (fragment): large T antigen from SV40 (simian virus 40)
   3162..3283    +  polyA_signal   SV40 poly(A) signal: SV40 polyadenylation signal
   3317..3745    -  rep_origin     f1 ori (sequence partly withheld): f1 bacteriophage origin of replication; arrow indicates direction of (+) strand synthesis
   3772..3876    +  promoter       AmpR promoter: bla
   3878..4235    +  promoter       SV40 promoter: SV40 enhancer and early promoter
   4270..5064    +  CDS            NeoR/KanR: aminoglycoside phosphotransferase from Tn5; aph(3')-II (or nptII); confers resistance to neomycin, kanamycin, and G418 (Geneticin®)
   5085..5237    +  CDS            ble (fragment): BLE_KLEPN - Experimental evidence at protein level: Swiss-Prot protein existence level 1. Binding protein with a strong affinity to the bleomycin family of antibiotics. Binds to CL990; an antimitotic-antibiotic compound. From Klebsiella pneumoniae.
   5296..5343    +  polyA_signal   HSV TK poly(A) signal: herpes simplex virus thymidine kinase polyadenylation signal (Cole and Stacy, 1985)
   5434..5450    -  polyA_signal   bGH poly(A) signal (fragment): bovine growth hormone polyadenylation signal
   5672..6260    +  rep_origin     ori: high-copy-number ColE1/pMB1/pBR322/pUC origin of replication
>Addgene plasmid #45934 | EHD2-T72A-mEGFP | depositor full sequence | sequence record 66948 | EHD2-T72A-mEGFP sequence 6374 bps
TAGTTATTAATAGTAATCAATTACGGGGTCATTAGTTCATAGCCCATATATGGAGTTCCGCGTTACATAA
CTTACGGTAAATGGCCCGCCTGGCTGACCGCCCAACGACCCCCGCCCATTGACGTCAATAATGACGTATG
TTCCCATAGTAACGCCAATAGGGACTTTCCATTGACGTCAATGGGTGGAGTATTTACGGTAAACTGCCCA
CTTGGCAGTACATCAAGTGTATCATATGCCAAGTACGCCCCCTATTGACGTCAATGACGGTAAATGGCCC
GCCTGGCATTATGCCCAGTACATGACCTTATGGGACTTTCCTACTTGGCAGTACATCTACGTATTAGTCA
TCGCTATTACCATGGTGATGCGGTTTTGGCAGTACATCAATGGGCGTGGATAGCGGTTTGACTCACGGGG
ATTTCCAAGTCTCCACCCCATTGACGTCAATGGGAGTTTGTTTTGGCACCAAAATCAACGGGACTTTCCA
AAATGTCGTAACAACTCCGCCCCATTGACGCAAATGGGCGGTAGGCGTGTACGGTGGGAGGTCTATATAA
GCAGAGCTGGTTTAGTGAACCGTCAGATCCGCTAGCGCTACCGGACTCAGATCTCGAGCTCAAGCTTACA
AGTTTGTACAAAAAAGTTGGCATGTTCAGCTGGCTGAAGCGGGGCGGGGCACGGGGCCAGCAGCCCGAGG
CCATCCGCACGGTGACCTCGGCCCTCAAGGAGCTGTACCGCACGAAGCTGCTGCCGCTGGAGGAGCACTA
CCGCTTTGGGGCCTTCCACTCGCCGGCCCTGGAGGACGCAGACTTCGACGGCAAGCCCATGGTGCTGGTG
GCCGGCCAGTACAGCACGGGCAAGGCCAGCTTCATCCAGTACCTGCTGGAGCAGGAGGTGCCCGGCTCCC
GCGTGGGGCCTGAGCCCACCACCGACTGCTTTGTGGCCGTCATGCACGGGGACACTGAGGGCACCGTGCC
CGGCAACGCCCTCGTCGTGGACCCGGACAAGCCCTTCCGCAAACTCAACCCTTTCGGAAACACCTTCCTC
AACAGGTTCATGTGTGCCCAGCTCCCTAATCAGGTCCTGGAGAGCATCAGCATCATCGACACCCCGGGTA
TCCTGTCGGGTGCCAAGCAGAGAGTGAGCCGCGGCTACGACTTCCCGGCCGTGCTGCGCTGGTTCGCGGA
GCGCGTGGACCTCATCATCCTGCTCTTTGATGCGCACAAGCTGGAGATCTCGGACGAGTTCTCAGAGGCC
ATCGGCGCGTTGCGGGGCCATGAGGACAAGATCCGCGTGGTGCTCAACAAGGCCGACATGGTGGAGACGC
AGCAGCTTATGCGCGTCTACGGCGCGCTCATGTGGGCGCTGGGCAAGGTGGTGGGCACGCCCGAGGTGCT
GCGCGTCTACATCGGCTCCTTCTGGTCCCAGCCCCTCCTCGTGCCCGACAACCGGCGCCTCTTCGAGCTG
GAGGAGCAGGACCTCTTCCGCGACATCCAGGGCCTGCCCCGGCACGCAGCCTTGCGCAAGCTCAACGACC
TGGTGAAGAGGGCCCGGCTGGTGCGAGTTCACGCTTACATCATCAGCTACCTGAAGAAGGAGATGCCCTC
TGTGTTTGGGAAGGAGAACAAGAAGAAGCAGCTGATCCTCAAACTGCCCGTCATCTTTGCGAAGATTCAG
CTGGAACATCACATCTCCCCTGGGGACTTTCCTGATTGCCAGAAAATGCAGGAGCTGCTGATGGCGCATG
ACTTCACCAAGTTTCACTCGCTGAAGCCGAAGCTGCTGGAGGCACTGGACGAGATGCTGACGCACGACAT
CGCCAAGCTCATGCCCCTGCTGCGGCAGGAGGAGCTGGAGAGCACCGAGGTGGGCGTGCAGGGGGGCGCT
TTTGAGGGCACCCACATGGGCCCGTTTGTGGAGCGGGGACCTGACGAGGCCATGGAGGACGGCGAGGAGG
GCTCGGACGACGAGGCCGAGTGGGTGGTGACCAAGGACAAGTCCAAATACGACGAGATCTTCTACAACCT
GGCGCCTGCCGACGGCAAGCTGAGCGGCTCCAAGGCCAAGACCTGGATGGTGGGGACCAAGCTCCCCAAC
TCAGTGCTGGGGCGCATCTGGAAGCTCAGCGATGTGGACCGCGACGGCATGCTGGATGATGAAGAGTTCG
CGCTGGCCAGCCACCTCATCGAGGCCAAGCTGGAAGGCCACGGGCTGCCCGCCAACCTGCCCCGTCGCCT
GGTGCCACCCTCCAAGCGACGCCACAAGGGCTCCGCCGAGTGCCCAACTTTCTTGTACAAAGTGGTACCG
GTCGCCACCATGGTGAGCAAGGGCGAGGAGCTGTTCACCGGGGTGGTGCCCATCCTGGTCGAGCTGGACG
GCGACGTAAACGGCCACAAGTTCAGCGTGTCCGGCGAGGGCGAGGGCGATGCCACCTACGGCAAGCTGAC
CCTGAAGTTCATCTGCACCACCGGCAAGCTGCCCGTGCCCTGGCCCACCCTCGTGACCACCCTGACCTAC
GGCGTGCAGTGCTTCAGCCGCTACCCCGACCACATGAAGCAGCACGACTTCTTCAAGTCCGCCATGCCCG
AAGGCTACGTCCAGGAGCGCACCATCTTCTTCAAGGACGACGGCAACTACAAGACCCGCGCCGAGGTGAA
GTTCGAGGGCGACACCCTGGTGAACCGCATCGAGCTGAAGGGCATCGACTTCAAGGAGGACGGCAACATC
CTGGGGCACAAGCTGGAGTACAACTACAACAGCCACAACGTCTATATCATGGCCGACAAGCAGAAGAACG
GCATCAAGGTGAACTTCAAGATCCGCCACAACATCGAGGACGGCAGCGTGCAGCTCGCCGACCACTACCA
GCAGAACACCCCCATCGGCGACGGCCCCGTGCTGCTGCCCGACAACCACTACCTGAGCACCCAGTCCGCC
CTGAGCAAAGACCCCAACGAGAAGCGCGATCACATGGTCCTTAAGGAGTTCGTGACCGCCGCCGGGATCA
CTCTCGGCATGGACGAGCTGTACAAGTAAAGCGGCCGCGACTCTAGATCATAATCAGCCATACCACATTT
GTAGAGGTTTTACTTGCTTTAAAAAACCTCCCACACCTCCCCCTGAACCTGAAACATAAAATGAATGCAA
TTGTTGTTGTTAACTTGTTTATTGCAGCTTATAATGGTTACAAATAAAGCAATAGCATCACAAATTTCAC
AAATAAAGCATTTTTTTCACTGCATTCTAGTTGTGGTTTGTCCAAACTCATCAATGTATCTTAAGGCGTA
AATTGTAAGCGTTAATATTTTGTTAAAATTCGCGTTAAATTTTTGTTAAATCAGCTCATTTTTTAACCAA
TAGGCCGAAATCGGCAAAATCCCTTATAAATCAAAAGAATAGACCGAGATAGGGT
[37 nt withheld, positions 3416-3452]
AAAGAACGTGGACTCCAACGTCAAAGG
[49 nt withheld, positions 3480-3528]
T
[91 nt withheld, positions 3530-3620]
G
[124 nt withheld, positions 3622-3745]
CAGGTGGCACTTTTCGGGGAAATGTGCGCGGAACCCCTATTTGTTTATTTTTCTAAATACATTCAAATAT
GTATCCGCTCATGAGACAATAACCCTGATAAATGCTTCAATAATATTGAAAAAGGAAGAGTCCTGAGGCG
GAAAGAACCAGCTGTGGAATGTGTGTCAGTTAGGGTGTGGAAAGTCCCCAGGCTCCCCAGCAGGCAGAAG
TATGCAAAGCATGCATCTCAATTAGTCAGCAACCAGGTGTGGAAAGTCCCCAGGCTCCCCAGCAGGCAGA
AGTATGCAAAGCATGCATCTCAATTAGTCAGCAACCATAGTCCCGCCCCTAACTCCGCCCATCCCGCCCC
TAACTCCGCCCAGTTCCGCCCATTCTCCGCCCCATGGCTGACTAATTTTTTTTATTTATGCAGAGGCCGA
GGCCGCCTCGGCCTCTGAGCTATTCCAGAAGTAGTGAGGAGGCTTTTTTGGAGGCCTAGGCTTTTGCAAA
GATCGATCAAGAGACAGGATGAGGATCGTTTCGCATGATTGAACAAGATGGATTGCACGCAGGTTCTCCG
GCCGCTTGGGTGGAGAGGCTATTCGGCTATGACTGGGCACAACAGACAATCGGCTGCTCTGATGCCGCCG
TGTTCCGGCTGTCAGCGCAGGGGCGCCCGGTTCTTTTTGTCAAGACCGACCTGTCCGGTGCCCTGAATGA
ACTGCAAGACGAGGCAGCGCGGCTATCGTGGCTGGCCACGACGGGCGTTCCTTGCGCAGCTGTGCTCGAC
GTTGTCACTGAAGCGGGAAGGGACTGGCTGCTATTGGGCGAAGTGCCGGGGCAGGATCTCCTGTCATCTC
ACCTTGCTCCTGCCGAGAAAGTATCCATCATGGCTGATGCAATGCGGCGGCTGCATACGCTTGATCCGGC
TACCTGCCCATTCGACCACCAAGCGAAACATCGCATCGAGCGAGCACGTACTCGGATGGAAGCCGGTCTT
GTCGATCAGGATGATCTGGACGAAGAGCATCAGGGGCTCGCGCCAGCCGAACTGTTCGCCAGGCTCAAGG
CGAGCATGCCCGACGGCGAGGATCTCGTCGTGACCCATGGCGATGCCTGCTTGCCGAATATCATGGTGGA
AAATGGCCGCTTTTCTGGATTCATCGACTGTGGCCGGCTGGGTGTGGCGGACCGCTATCAGGACATAGCG
TTGGCTACCCGTGATATTGCTGAAGAGCTTGGCGGCGAATGGGCTGACCGCTTCCTCGTGCTTTACGGTA
TCGCCGCTCCCGATTCGCAGCGCATCGCCTTCTATCGCCTTCTTGACGAGTTCTTCTGAGCGGGACTCTG
GGGTTCGAAATGACCGACCAAGCGACGCCCAACCTGCCATCACGAGATTTCGATTCCACCGCCGCCTTCT
ATGAAAGGTTGGGCTTCGGAATCGTTTTCCGGGACGCCGGCTGGATGATCCTCCAGCGCGGGGATCTCAT
GCTGGAGTTCTTCGCCCACCCTAGGGGGAGGCTAACTGAAACACGGAAGGAGACAATACCGGAAGGAACC
CGCGCTATGACGGCAATAAAAAGACAGAATAAAACGCACGGTGTTGGGTCGTTTGTTCATAAACGCGGGG
TTCGGTCCCAGGGCTGGCACTCTGTCGATACCCCACCGAGACCCCATTGGGGCCAATACGCCCGCGTTTC
TTCCTTTTCCCCACCCCACCCCCCAAGTTCGGGTGAAGGCCCAGGGCTCGCAGCCAACGTCGGGGCGGCA
GGCCCTGCCATAGCCTCAGGTTACTCATATATACTTTAGATTGATTTAAAACTTCATTTTTAATTTAAAA
GGATCTAGGTGAAGATCCTTTTTGATAATCTCATGACCAAAATCCCTTAACGTGAGTTTTCGTTCCACTG
AGCGTCAGACCCCGTAGAAAAGATCAAAGGATCTTCTTGAGATCCTTTTTTTCTGCGCGTAATCTGCTGC
TTGCAAACAAAAAAACCACCGCTACCAGCGGTGGTTTGTTTGCCGGATCAAGAGCTACCAACTCTTTTTC
CGAAGGTAACTGGCTTCAGCAGAGCGCAGATACCAAATACTGTCCTTCTAGTGTAGCCGTAGTTAGGCCA
CCACTTCAAGAACTCTGTAGCACCGCCTACATACCTCGCTCTGCTAATCCTGTTACCAGTGGCTGCTGCC
AGTGGCGATAAGTCGTGTCTTACCGGGTTGGACTCAAGACGATAGTTACCGGATAAGGCGCAGCGGTCGG
GCTGAACGGGGGGTTCGTGCACACAGCCCAGCTTGGAGCGAACGACCTACACCGAACTGAGATACCTACA
GCGTGAGCTATGAGAAAGCGCCACGCTTCCCGAAGGGAGAAAGGCGGACAGGTATCCGGTAAGCGGCAGG
GTCGGAACAGGAGAGCGCACGAGGGAGCTTCCAGGGGGAAACGCCTGGTATCTTTATAGTCCTGTCGGGT
TTCGCCACCTCTGACTTGAGCGTCGATTTTTGTGATGCTCGTCAGGGGGGCGGAGCCTATGGAAAAACGC
CAGCAACGCGGCCTTTTTACGGTTCCTGGCCTTTTGCTGGCCTTTTGCTCACATGTTCTTTCCTGCGTTA
TCCCCTGATTCTGTGGATAACCGTATTACCGCCATGCAT
