>Addgene plasmid #45934 | EHD2-T72A-mEGFP | addgene partial sequence | sequence record 68554 | CMV-F
TTAGTGAACCGTCAGATCCGCTAGCGCTACCGGACTCAGATCTCGAGCTCAAGCTTACAAGTTTGTACAA
AAAAGTTGGCATGTTCAGCTGGCTGAAGCGGGGCGGGGCACGGGGCCAGCAGCCCGAGGCCATCCGCACG
GTGACCTCGGCCCTCAAGGAGCTGTACCGCACGAAGCTGCTGCCGCTGGAGGAGCACTACCGCTTTGGGG
CCTTCCACTCGCCGGCCCTGGAGGACGCAGACTTCGACGGCAAGCCCATGGTGCTGGTGGCCGGCCAGTA
CAGCACGGGCAAGGCCAGCTTCATCCAGTACCTGCTGGAGCAGGAGGTGCCCGGCTCCCGCGTGGGGCCT
GAGCCCACCACCGACTGCTTTGTGGCCGTCATGCACGGGGACACTGAGGGCACCGTGCCCGGCAACGCCC
TCGTCGTGGACCCGGACAAGCCCTTCCGCAAACTCAACCCTTTCGGAAACACCTTCCTCAACAGGTTCAT
GTGTGCCCAGCTCCCTAATCAGGTCCTGGAGAGCATCAGCATCATCGACACCCCGGGTATCCTGTCGGGT
GCCAAGCAGAGAGTGAGCCGCGGCTACGACTTCCCGGCCGTGCTGCGCTGGTTCGCGGAGCGCGTGGACC
TCATCATCCTGCTCTTTGATGCGCACAAGCTGGAGATCTCGGACGAGTTCTCAGAGGCCATCGGCGCGTT
GCGGGGCCATGAGGACAAGATCCGCGTGGTGCTCAACAAGGCCGACATGGTGGAGACGCAGCAGCTTATG
CGCGTCTACGGCGCGCTCATGTGGGCGCTGGGCAAGGTGGTGGGCACGCCCGA
