>Addgene plasmid #45934 | EHD2-T72A-mEGFP | addgene partial sequence | sequence record 68563 | EGFP-N
CTCGCCCTTGCTCACCATGGTGGCGACCGGTACCACTTTGTACAAGAAAGTTGGGCACTCGGCGGAGCCC
TTGTGGCGTCGCTTGGAGGGTGGCACCAGGCGACGGGGCAGGTTGGCGGGCAGCCCGTGGCCTTCCAGCT
TGGCCTCGATGAGGTGGCTGGCCAGCGCGAACTCTTCATCATCCAGCATGCCGTCGCGGTCCACATCGCT
GAGCTTCCAGATGCGCCCCAGCACTGAGTTGGGGAGCTTGGTCCCCACCATCCAGGTCTTGGCCTTGGAG
CCGCTCAGCTTGCCGTCGGCAGGCGCCAGGTTGTAGAAGATCTCGTCGTATTTGGACTTGTCCTTGGTCA
CCACCCACTCGGCCTCGTCGTCCGAGCCCTCCTCGCCGTCCTCCATGGCCTCGTCAGGTCCCCGCTCCAC
AAACGGGCCCATGTGGGTGCCCTCAAAAGCGCCCCCCTGCACGCCCACCTCGGTGCTCTCCAGCTCCTCC
TGCCGCAGCAGGGGCATGAGCTTGGCGATGTCGTGCGTCAGCATCTCGTCCAGTGCCTCCAGCAGCTTCG
GCTTCAGCGAGTGAAACTTGGTGAAGTCATGCGCCATCAGCAGCTCCTGCATTTTCTGGCAATCAGGAAA
GTCCCCAGGGGAGATGTGATGTTCCAGCTGAATCTTCGCAAAGATGACGGGCAGTTTGAGGATCAGCTGC
TTCTTCTTGTTCTCCTTCCCAAACACAGAGGGCATCTCCTTCTTCAGGTAGCTGATGATGTAAGCGTGAA
CTCGCACCAGCCGGGCCCTCTTCACCAGGTCGTTGAGCTTGCGCAAGGCTGCGTGCCGGGGCA
